LOCUS       Exported 3987 bp ds-DNA circular SYN 13-MAY-2021
DEFINITION  Gateway entry clone with codon-optimized ORF sequence for subcloning
            into custom expression vectors.
ACCESSION   .
VERSION     .
KEYWORDS    pDONR221_RHCG
SOURCE      synthetic DNA construct
  ORGANISM  synthetic DNA construct
REFERENCE   1 (bases 1 to 3987)
  TITLE     RESOLUTE consortium SLC collection
REFERENCE   2 (bases 1 to 3987)
  AUTHORS   .
  TITLE     Direct Submission
  JOURNAL   Exported May 13, 2021 from SnapGene Server 1.1.58
            http://www.snapgene.com
FEATURES             Location/Qualifiers
     source          1..3987
                     /organism="synthetic DNA construct"
                     /mol_type="other DNA"
     primer_bind     92..109
                     /label=L4440
                     /note="L4440 vector, forward primer"
     terminator      268..295
                     /label=rrnB T2 terminator
                     /note="transcription terminator T2 from the E. coli rrnB
                     gene"
     terminator      387..473
                     /gene="Escherichia coli rrnB"
                     /label=rrnB T1 terminator
                     /note="transcription terminator T1 from the E. coli rrnB
                     gene"
     primer_bind     522..544
                     /label=M13/pUC Forward
                     /note="In lacZ gene"
     primer_bind     536..553
                     /label=M13 Forward
                     /note="In lacZ gene. Also called M13-F20 or M13 (-21)
                     Forward"
     primer_bind     537..553
                     /label=M13 fwd
                     /note="common sequencing primer, one of multiple similar
                     variants"
     protein_bind    569..668
                     /gene="mutant version of attL"
                     /label=attL1
                     /bound_moiety="LR Clonase(TM)"
                     /note="recombination site for the Gateway(R) LR reaction"
     protein_bind    complement(2112..2211)
                     /gene="mutant version of attL"
                     /label=attL2
                     /bound_moiety="LR Clonase(TM)"
                     /note="recombination site for the Gateway(R) LR reaction"
     primer_bind     complement(2228..2247)
                     /label=T7
                     /note="T7 promoter, forward primer"
     promoter        complement(2229..2247)
                     /label=T7 promoter
                     /note="promoter for bacteriophage T7 RNA polymerase"
     primer_bind     complement(2252..2268)
                     /label=M13 rev
                     /note="common sequencing primer, one of multiple similar
                     variants"
     primer_bind     complement(2252..2268)
                     /label=M13 Reverse
                     /note="In lacZ gene. Also called M13-rev"
     primer_bind     complement(2370..2389)
                     /label=pENTR-R
                     /note="pENTR vectors, reverse primer"
     CDS             2381..3190
                     /codon_start=1
                     /gene="aph(3')-Ia"
                     /product="aminoglycoside phosphotransferase"
                     /label=KanR
                     /note="confers resistance to kanamycin in bacteria or G418
                     (Geneticin(R)) in eukaryotes"
                     /translation="MSHIQRETSRPRLNSNMDADLYGYKWARDNVGQSGATIYRLYGKP
                     DAPELFLKHGKGSVANDVTDEMVRLNWLTEFMPLPTIKHFIRTPDDAWLLTTAIPGKTA
                     FQVLEEYPDSGENIVDALAVFLRRLHSIPVCNCPFNSDRVFRLAQAQSRMNNGLVDASD
                     FDDERNGWPVEQVWKEMHKLLPFSPDSVVTHGDFSLDNLIFDEGKLIGCIDVGRVGIAD
                     RYQDLAILWNCLGEFSPSLQKRLFQKYGIDNPDMNKLQFHLMLDEFF"
     primer_bind     complement(2448..2467)
                     /label=Kan-R
                     /note="Kanamycin resistance gene, reverse primer"
     rep_origin      3337..3925
                     /direction=RIGHT
                     /label=ori
                     /note="high-copy-number ColE1/pMB1/pBR322/pUC origin of
                     replication"
     primer_bind     3826..3845
                     /label=pBR322ori-F
                     /note="pBR322 origin, forward primer"
ORIGIN
        1 ctttcctgcg ttatcccctg attctgtgga taaccgtatt accgcctttg agtgagctga
       61 taccgctcgc cgcagccgaa cgaccgagcg cagcgagtca gtgagcgagg aagcggaaga
      121 gcgcccaata cgcaaaccgc ctctccccgc gcgttggccg attcattaat gcagctggca
      181 cgacaggttt cccgactgga aagcgggcag tgagcgcaac gcaattaata cgcgtaccgc
      241 tagccaggaa gagtttgtag aaacgcaaaa aggccatccg tcaggatggc cttctgctta
      301 gtttgatgcc tggcagttta tggcgggcgt cctgcccgcc accctccggg ccgttgcttc
      361 acaacgttca aatccgctcc cggcggattt gtcctactca ggagagcgtt caccgacaaa
      421 caacagataa aacgaaaggc ccagtcttcc gactgagcct ttcgttttat ttgatgcctg
      481 gcagttccct actctcgcgt taacgctagc atggatgttt tcccagtcac gacgttgtaa
      541 aacgacggcc agtcttaagc tcgggcccca aataatgatt ttattttgac tgatagtgac
      601 ctgttcgttg caacacattg atgagcaatg cttttttata atgccaactt tgtacaaaaa
      661 agcaggctcc accatggcct ggaacaccaa tctgaggtgg cgcctgccac tgacatgcct
      721 gctgctgcag gtcatcatgg tcatcctgtt cggcgtgttt gtgcggtacg acttcgaggc
      781 cgatgcccac tggtggtctg agagaaccca caagaacctg agcgacatgg agaatgagtt
      841 ctactatcgg taccccagct ttcaggatgt ccacgtaatg gtgtttgttg gtttcggctt
      901 tctgatgaca ttcctgcaga gatatggctt ttccgccgtg ggcttcaact ttctgctggc
      961 cgcctttggc atccagtggg ccctgctgat gcagggctgg ttccactttc tgcaggaccg
     1021 gtacatcgtg gtgggcgtgg agaacctgat caatgccgat ttctgcgtgg caagcgtgtg
     1081 cgtggccttt ggcgccgtgc tgggcaaggt gtccccaatc cagctgctga tcatgacctt
     1141 ctttcaggtg acactgttcg ccgtgaacga gtttatcctg ctgaatctgc tgaaggtgaa
     1201 ggacgccggc ggctctatga ccatccacac attcggcgcc tactttggcc tgaccgtgac
     1261 aaggatcctg tatcggagaa acctggagca gtccaaggag cgccagaata gcgtgtacca
     1321 gtccgacctg ttcgccatga tcggcaccct gtttctgtgg atgtactggc ctagcttcaa
     1381 ctccgccatc tcttatcacg gcgatagcca gcacagggca gccatcaata cctattgctc
     1441 cctggcagca tgcgtgctga ccagcgtggc catcagctcc gccctgcaca agaagggcaa
     1501 gctggacatg gtgcacatcc agaacgccac cctggcagga ggagtggcag tgggcacagc
     1561 cgccgagatg atgctgatgc catacggcgc cctgatcatc ggcttcgtgt gcggcatcat
     1621 ctctaccctg ggcttcgtgt atctgacacc ctttctggag agcagactgc acatccagga
     1681 tacctgtggc atcaacaatc tgcacggcat ccctggaatc atcggaggaa tcgtgggagc
     1741 agtgacagca gcatccgcct ctctggaggt gtacggcaag gagggcctgg tgcacagctt
     1801 cgactttcag ggcttcaatg gcgattggac cgccaggaca cagggcaagt ttcagatcta
     1861 tggactgctg gtgaccctgg caatggcact gatgggaggc atcatcgtgg gcctgatcct
     1921 gcgcctgcct ttctggggcc agccatccga cgagaactgt tttgaggatg ccgtgtactg
     1981 ggagatgcct gagggcaatt ctaccgtgta tatcccagag gatcccacat tcaagcctag
     2041 cggaccatcc gtgccatctg tgcctatggt gtcccccctg cctatggcct ctagcgtgcc
     2101 actggtgccc gacccagctt tcttgtacaa agttggcatt ataagaaagc attgcttatc
     2161 aatttgttgc aacgaacagg tcactatcag tcaaaataaa atcattattt gccatccagc
     2221 tgatatcccc tatagtgagt cgtattacat ggtcatagct gtttcctggc agctctggcc
     2281 cgtgtctcaa aatctctgat gttacattgc acaagataaa aatatatcat catgaacaat
     2341 aaaactgtct gcttacataa acagtaatac aaggggtgtt atgagccata ttcaacggga
     2401 aacgtcgagg ccgcgattaa attccaacat ggatgctgat ttatatgggt ataaatgggc
     2461 tcgcgataat gtcgggcaat caggtgcgac aatctatcgc ttgtatggga agcccgatgc
     2521 gccagagttg tttctgaaac atggcaaagg tagcgttgcc aatgatgtta cagatgagat
     2581 ggtcagacta aactggctga cggaatttat gcctcttccg accatcaagc attttatccg
     2641 tactcctgat gatgcatggt tactcaccac tgcgatcccc ggaaaaacag cattccaggt
     2701 attagaagaa tatcctgatt caggtgaaaa tattgttgat gcgctggcag tgttcctgcg
     2761 ccggttgcat tcgattcctg tttgtaattg tccttttaac agcgatcgcg tatttcgtct
     2821 cgctcaggcg caatcacgaa tgaataacgg tttggttgat gcgagtgatt ttgatgacga
     2881 gcgtaatggc tggcctgttg aacaagtctg gaaagaaatg cataaacttt tgccattctc
     2941 accggattca gtcgtcactc atggtgattt ctcacttgat aaccttattt ttgacgaggg
     3001 gaaattaata ggttgtattg atgttggacg agtcggaatc gcagaccgat accaggatct
     3061 tgccatccta tggaactgcc tcggtgagtt ttctccttca ttacagaaac ggctttttca
     3121 aaaatatggt attgataatc ctgatatgaa taaattgcag tttcatttga tgctcgatga
     3181 gtttttctaa tcagaattgg ttaattggtt gtaacactgg cagagcatta cgctgacttg
     3241 acgggacggc gcaagctcat gaccaaaatc ccttaacgtg agttacgcgt cgttccactg
     3301 agcgtcagac cccgtagaaa agatcaaagg atcttcttga gatccttttt ttctgcgcgt
     3361 aatctgctgc ttgcaaacaa aaaaaccacc gctaccagcg gtggtttgtt tgccggatca
     3421 agagctacca actctttttc cgaaggtaac tggcttcagc agagcgcaga taccaaatac
     3481 tgttcttcta gtgtagccgt agttaggcca ccacttcaag aactctgtag caccgcctac
     3541 atacctcgct ctgctaatcc tgttaccagt ggctgctgcc agtggcgata agtcgtgtct
     3601 taccgggttg gactcaagac gatagttacc ggataaggcg cagcggtcgg gctgaacggg
     3661 gggttcgtgc acacagccca gcttggagcg aacgacctac accgaactga gatacctaca
     3721 gcgtgagcta tgagaaagcg ccacgcttcc cgaagggaga aaggcggaca ggtatccggt
     3781 aagcggcagg gtcggaacag gagagcgcac gagggagctt ccagggggaa acgcctggta
     3841 tctttatagt cctgtcgggt ttcgccacct ctgacttgag cgtcgatttt tgtgatgctc
     3901 gtcagggggg cggagcctat ggaaaaacgc cagcaacgcg gcctttttac ggttcctggc
     3961 cttttgctgg ccttttgctc acatgtt
//
