[The description below was written by a language model from this plasmid's Addgene catalogue record and the feature table of its GenBank file.]
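Description:
pDONR221_RHCG is a Gateway entry clone built on the pDONR221 backbone, carrying a codon-optimized open reading frame for human RHCG (also known as SLC42A3, RHGK, PDRC2 or C15orf6), a member of the solute carrier superfamily. It belongs to a large consortium collection of SLC transporter clones. The circular plasmid is 3,987 bp, consisting of a roughly 2.5 kb backbone and a 1,437 bp insert. It is propagated in E. coli through a high-copy ColE1/pUC-type origin and selected with kanamycin via the aph(3')-Ia aminoglycoside phosphotransferase gene.

The feature table does not annotate the ORF itself, but it lies in the interval between the attL1 and attL2 sites, which are the recombination targets for the LR Clonase reaction. These sites allow the RHCG coding sequence to be transferred directionally and in frame into any attR-containing destination vector. Although the catalogue lists the vector type as mammalian expression, the entry clone contains no annotated eukaryotic promoter or polyadenylation signal, so expression in mammalian cells depends on the destination vector chosen. The rrnB T1 and T2 transcription terminators sit upstream of the attL1 site and insulate the insert from read-through transcription in bacteria. A T7 promoter lies just outside attL2, oriented toward the insert, and M13 forward and reverse primer sites flank the cassette for sequence verification. No epitope tags or reporters are recorded. The record does not state whether the ORF retains a stop codon. The stated purpose is subcloning the optimized RHCG ORF into custom expression vectors, in the context of transporter research.
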