Addgene plasmid #131895: pDONR221_RHCG
Purpose: Gateway entry clone with codon-optimized ORF sequence for subcloning into custom expression vectors
Depositing lab: RESOLUTE Consortium & Giulio Superti-Furga. Depositing organization: CeMM Research Center for Molecular Medicine. Publication: The RESOLUTE consortium: unlocking SLC transporters for drug discovery. Superti-Furga G, Lackner D, Wiedmer T, Ingles-Prieto A, Barbosa B, Girardi E, Goldmann U, Gurtl B, Klavins K, Klimek C, Lindinger S, Lineiro-Retes E, Muller AC, Onstein S, Redinger G, Reil D, Sedlyarov V, Wolf G, Crawford M, Everley R, ... Steppan CM. Nat Rev Drug Discov. 2020 Jul;19(7):429-430. doi: 10.1038/d41573-020-00056-6. PubMed 32265506.
Backbone
  Vector backbone: pDONR221
  Backbone manufacturer: Thermo Fisher Scientific
  Backbone size w/o insert (bp): 2550
  Vector type: Mammalian Expression
Growth in bacteria
  Bacterial resistance: Kanamycin, 50 μg/mL
  Growth temperature: 37°C
  Growth strain: Stbl3
  Copy number: High Copy
Gene/Insert
  Gene/Insert name: RHCG (alt name: RHGK, PDRC2, SLC42A3, C15orf6)
  Species: H. sapiens (human)
  Insert size (bp): 1437
  Entrez Gene: RHCG (a.k.a. RHGK, PDRC2, C15orf6, SLC42A3)
  Cloning method: Gateway Cloning
  Sequencing primers: 5′ M13-fwd; 3′ M13-rev
Terms and licenses: Academic/Nonprofit Terms; Industry Terms
Depositor comments: For more information on the full Resolute plasmid collection, please see www.addgene.org/depositor-collections/re-solute/. Please provide your feedback on this plasmid to the RESOLUTE consortium by filling out their RESOLUTE repository feedback form: https://forms.office.com/Pages/ResponsePage.aspx?id=0e05yklzmkS7rjFGQL4N7z4feCLQvEJAmVcOCM_u885UN1JJRko0Ukg4TVQwNTZLOUxPQVJWT1NHUCQlQCN0PWcu
How to cite: pDONR221_RHCG was a gift from RESOLUTE Consortium & Giulio Superti-Furga (Addgene plasmid # 131895 ; http://n2t.net/addgene:131895 ; RRID:Addgene_131895)
