>Addgene plasmid #131895 | pDONR221_RHCG | depositor partial sequence | sequence record 253190 | Codon-optimized ORF of RHCG
ATGGCCTGGAACACCAATCTGAGGTGGCGCCTGCCACTGACATGCCTGCTGCTGCAGGTCATCATGGTCA
TCCTGTTCGGCGTGTTTGTGCGGTACGACTTCGAGGCCGATGCCCACTGGTGGTCTGAGAGAACCCACAA
GAACCTGAGCGACATGGAGAATGAGTTCTACTATCGGTACCCCAGCTTTCAGGATGTCCACGTAATGGTG
TTTGTTGGTTTCGGCTTTCTGATGACATTCCTGCAGAGATATGGCTTTTCCGCCGTGGGCTTCAACTTTC
TGCTGGCCGCCTTTGGCATCCAGTGGGCCCTGCTGATGCAGGGCTGGTTCCACTTTCTGCAGGACCGGTA
CATCGTGGTGGGCGTGGAGAACCTGATCAATGCCGATTTCTGCGTGGCAAGCGTGTGCGTGGCCTTTGGC
GCCGTGCTGGGCAAGGTGTCCCCAATCCAGCTGCTGATCATGACCTTCTTTCAGGTGACACTGTTCGCCG
TGAACGAGTTTATCCTGCTGAATCTGCTGAAGGTGAAGGACGCCGGCGGCTCTATGACCATCCACACATT
CGGCGCCTACTTTGGCCTGACCGTGACAAGGATCCTGTATCGGAGAAACCTGGAGCAGTCCAAGGAGCGC
CAGAATAGCGTGTACCAGTCCGACCTGTTCGCCATGATCGGCACCCTGTTTCTGTGGATGTACTGGCCTA
GCTTCAACTCCGCCATCTCTTATCACGGCGATAGCCAGCACAGGGCAGCCATCAATACCTATTGCTCCCT
GGCAGCATGCGTGCTGACCAGCGTGGCCATCAGCTCCGCCCTGCACAAGAAGGGCAAGCTGGACATGGTG
CACATCCAGAACGCCACCCTGGCAGGAGGAGTGGCAGTGGGCACAGCCGCCGAGATGATGCTGATGCCAT
ACGGCGCCCTGATCATCGGCTTCGTGTGCGGCATCATCTCTACCCTGGGCTTCGTGTATCTGACACCCTT
TCTGGAGAGCAGACTGCACATCCAGGATACCTGTGGCATCAACAATCTGCACGGCATCCCTGGAATCATC
GGAGGAATCGTGGGAGCAGTGACAGCAGCATCCGCCTCTCTGGAGGTGTACGGCAAGGAGGGCCTGGTGC
ACAGCTTCGACTTTCAGGGCTTCAATGGCGATTGGACCGCCAGGACACAGGGCAAGTTTCAGATCTATGG
ACTGCTGGTGACCCTGGCAATGGCACTGATGGGAGGCATCATCGTGGGCCTGATCCTGCGCCTGCCTTTC
TGGGGCCAGCCATCCGACGAGAACTGTTTTGAGGATGCCGTGTACTGGGAGATGCCTGAGGGCAATTCTA
CCGTGTATATCCCAGAGGATCCCACATTCAAGCCTAGCGGACCATCCGTGCCATCTGTGCCTATGGTGTC
CCCCCTGCCTATGGCCTCTAGCGTGCCACTGGTGCCC
